>Addgene plasmid #59685 | pGEM-T Dmel Or85d | addgene partial sequence | sequence record 97078 | M13pUC-Fwd 5'-CCCAGTCACGACGTTGTAAAACG-3'
TGTAATACGACTCACTATAGGGCGAATTGGGCCCGACGTCGCATGCTCCCGGCCGCCATGGCCGCGGGAT
TTGCTCATCTCGGAACTGATTTACGTATTCCTGGCGATCGGCAAAGGTAGCAATTTTCTGGAGGCCACCA
TGAATCTGTCTTTCATTGGATTTGTCATCGTTGGTGACTTCAAAATCTGGAACATTTCGCGGCAGAGAAA
GAGACTCACCCAAGTGGTCAGCCGATTGGAAGAACTGCATCCGCAAGGCTTGGCTCAACAAGAACCCTAT
AATATAGGGCATCATCTGAGCGGCTATAGCCGATATAGCAAATTTTACTTCGGCATGCACATGGTGCTGA
TATGGACGTACAACCTGTATTGGGCCGTTTACTATCTGGTCTGTGATTTCTGGCTGGGAATGCGTCAATT
TGAGAGGATGCTGCCCTACTACTGCTGGGTTCCCTGGGATTGGAGTACCGGATATAGCTACTATTTCATG
TATATCTCACAGAATATCGGCGGTCAGGCTTGTCTGTCCGGTCAGCTAGCAGCTGACATGTTAATGTGCG
CCCTGGTCACTTTGGTGGTGATGCACTTCATCCGGCTTTCCGCTCACATCGAGAGTCATGTTGCGGGCAT
TGGCTCATTCCAGCACGATTTGGAGTTCCTCCAAGCGACGGTGGCGTATCACCAGAGCTTGATCCACCTC
TGCCAGGATATCAATGAGATATTCGGTGTTTCACTGTTGTCCAACTTTGTATCCTCGTCGTTTATCATCT
GCTTCGTGGGTTTCCAGATGACCATCGGCAGCAAGATCGACAACCTGGTAATGCTTGTGCTTTTCCTGTT
TTGTGCCATGGTTCAGGTCTTCATGATTGCCACCCATGCTCAGAGGCTCGTTGATGCGGTAAGTTCTTCT
TCTATTCTATATTTT
