>Addgene plasmid #59685 | pGEM-T Dmel Or85d | addgene partial sequence | sequence record 97079 | M13pUC-Rev 5'-AGCGGATAACAATTTCACACAGG-3'
TGACCATGATTACGCCAAGCTATTTAGGTGACACTATAGAATACTCAAGCTATGCATCCAACGCGTTGGG
AGCTCTCCCATATGGTCGACCTGCAGGCGGCCGCACTAGTGATTTGCAAGAGCTGCCAGAAATGGATTAA
TCGAAATTAAATGATGGATTAAAAACGTACTCTTCTTACTCACATCCGACACGGTGACCAGTGAGATGTT
CAGGAACATTGTGGCCTTGAGTCGACTCGGCTGTTGGGCCCTCTTAATAATCAGGATCAGCATTTTACGA
TACCGCAGATCAGCACGGAACCAGTCGTGATTATAGACCGCTTGACCAATCTGTTCACTCTGATTAATAT
ATATAATTTAAGATAAAATATAAAAAATATAGAATAGAAGAAGAACTTACCGCATCAACGAGCCTCTGAG
CATGGGTGGCAATCATGAAGACCTGAACCATGGCACAAAACAGGAAAAGCACAAGCATTACCAGGTTGTC
GATCTTGCTGCCGATGGTCATCTGGAAACCCACGAAGCAGATGATAAACGACGAGGATACAAAGTTGGAC
AACAGTGAAACACCGAATATCTCATTGATATCCTGGCAGAGGTGGATCAAGCTCTGGTGATACGCCACCG
TCGCTTGGAGGAACTCCAAATCGTGCTGGAATGAGCCAATGCCCGCAACATGACTCTCGATGTGAGCGGA
AAGCCGGATGAAGTGCATCACCACCAAAGTGACCAGGGCGCACATTAACATGTCAGCTGCTAGCTGACCG
GACAGACAAGCCTGACCGCCGATATTCTGTGAGATATACATGAAATAGTAGCTATATCCGGTACTCCAAT
CCCAGGGAACCCAGCAGTAGTAGGGCAGCATCCTCTCAAATTGACGCATTCCCAGCCAGAAATCACAGAC
CAGATAGTAAACGGCCCAATACAGGTTGTACGTCCATATCAGCACCATGTGCATGCCGAAGTAAAATTTG
CTATATCGGCTATAGCCGCTCAGATGATGCCCTATATTATAGGGTTCTTGTTGA
