[The description below was written by a language model from this plasmid's Addgene catalogue record.]
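Description:
pGEM-T Dmel Or85d is a small, high-copy bacterial cloning plasmid built on the commercial pGEM-T backbone (about 3 kb), a T-overhang vector designed for direct ligation of PCR products. It is propagated in standard E. coli cloning strains under ampicillin selection. Although the catalogue lists it as a bacterial expression vector, its stated role is as a probe template rather than a means of producing protein. No feature table accompanies the record, so the individual backbone elements are not itemised. pGEM-T vectors generally place the cloning site between opposing T7 and SP6 phage RNA polymerase promoters within a lacZα region, alongside an f1 origin. The use of M13 forward and reverse primers for sequencing fits that layout.

The insert is a fragment of roughly 1.1 kb from Drosophila melanogaster Or85d (CG11742), a member of the odorant receptor gene family. The depositor notes that it came from genomic DNA rather than cDNA, so it may include intronic sequence. The record does not state the exact boundaries of the fragment, its orientation in the vector, or the cloning method.

The recorded purpose is to serve as a probe for Or85d expression, in connection with work mapping the spatial distribution of olfactory receptor transcripts in the fly antenna. Plasmids of this type are typically used as templates for labelled antisense and sense riboprobes, transcribed in vitro from the flanking phage promoters, for RNA in situ hybridisation. Because the insert orientation is not recorded, users would need to determine by sequencing which promoter gives the antisense strand.
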