Addgene plasmid #59685: pGEM-T Dmel Or85d
Purpose: Probe for Drosophila melanogaster Or85d expression
Depositing lab: Richard Axel & Leslie Vosshall. Depositing organization: Columbia University. Publication: A spatial map of olfactory receptor expression in the Drosophila antenna. Vosshall LB, Amrein H, Morozov PS, Rzhetsky A, Axel R. Cell. 1999 Mar 5;96(5):725-36. 10.1016/S0092-8674(00)80582-6 PubMed 10089887.
Backbone
  Vector backbone: pGEM-T
  Backbone manufacturer: Promega
  Backbone size w/o insert (bp): 3000
  Vector type: Bacterial Expression
Growth in bacteria
  Bacterial resistance: Ampicillin, 100 μg/mL
  Growth temperature: 37°C
  Growth strain: DH5alpha
  Copy number: High Copy
Gene/Insert
  Gene/Insert name: Or85d
  Species: D. melanogaster (fly)
  Insert size (bp): 1100
  Entrez Gene: Or85d (a.k.a. Dmel_CG11742, 85.2, 85A.2, 85d, CG11742, DOR114, Dmel\CG11742)
  Cloning method: Unknown
  Sequencing primers: 5′ M13-F20; 3′ M13-Rev
Terms and licenses: Academic/Nonprofit Terms; Industry Terms: Not Available to Industry
Depositor comments: source: Genomic DNA
How to cite: pGEM-T Dmel Or85d was a gift from Richard Axel & Leslie Vosshall (Addgene plasmid # 59685 ; http://n2t.net/addgene:59685 ; RRID:Addgene_59685)
